Addgene plasmid #159889: pSEM223 - [4-1] - Promoter - Pmlc-2(no_start)
Purpose: Three-fragment Gateway compatible promoter for expression in all muscles of C. elegans
Depositing lab: Christian Froekjaer-Jensen. Depositing organization: King Abdullah University of Science and Technology (KAUST). Publication: Characterizing a strong pan-muscular promoter (Pmlc-1) as a fluorescent co-injection marker to select for single-copy insertions. El Mouridi S, Peng Y, Frokjaer-Jensen C. MicroPubl Biol. 2020 Sep 3;2020. doi: 10.17912/micropub.biology.000302. PubMed 32908967.
Backbone
  Vector backbone: pDONR P4-P1R
  Vector type: Worm Expression
Growth in bacteria
  Bacterial resistance: Kanamycin, 50 μg/mL
  Growth temperature: 37°C
  Growth strain: DH5alpha
  Copy number: High Copy
Gene/Insert
  Gene/Insert name: [4-1] - Promoter - Pmlc-2(no_start)
  Species: C. elegans (nematode)
  Mutation: Not applicable
  Cloning method: Gateway Cloning
Terms and licenses: Academic/Nonprofit Terms; Industry Terms: Not Available to Industry
Depositor comments: See www.wormbuilder.org for more information.
How to cite: pSEM223 - [4-1] - Promoter - Pmlc-2(no_start) was a gift from Christian Froekjaer-Jensen (Addgene plasmid # 159889 ; http://n2t.net/addgene:159889 ; RRID:Addgene_159889)
