[The description below was written by a language model from this plasmid's Addgene catalogue record and pLannotate feature annotations shown in this document.]
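Description:
pSEM223 is a Gateway entry clone built in the pDONR P4-P1R backbone. It occupies the first ("[4-1]") slot of the three-fragment MultiSite Gateway system and carries a promoter module for C. elegans transgenes. It is a small plasmid of about 3.9 kb, propagated in E. coli from a high-copy ColE1/pUC-type origin and selected with kanamycin through an aminoglycoside phosphotransferase (KanR) gene. The backbone also carries the rrnB T1 and T2 transcription terminators upstream of the cloning region, which insulate the insert from read-through transcription in bacteria. A T7 promoter lies downstream of the insert, and short lacI and lacZα remnants have no functional role here.

The payload is the C. elegans mlc-2 promoter (Pmlc-2), described as driving expression in all muscles of the worm. The "no_start" label suggests that the fragment lacks the native start codon, so translation would begin in the downstream gene module, but the record does not spell this out. The promoter itself is not annotated in the feature table. It presumably lies in the roughly 1.2 kb unannotated interval between the recombination sites. On the upstream side these are annotated as an attL fragment overlapping an attB4 core, consistent with the attL4 site expected in a [4-1] entry clone, and on the downstream side as attR1.

In an LR Clonase reaction, these sites let the promoter be joined in a fixed order and orientation with a [1-2] coding-sequence entry clone and a [2-3] 3′ UTR entry clone in a destination vector. This produces a complete worm expression construct. The associated work concerns pan-muscular promoters used for fluorescent co-injection markers when selecting single-copy insertions.
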