Features (pLannotate 1.2.2; 10 found; start..end, strand, type, name):
    121..213     +  CDS            lacI (fragment): lac repressor; lacI; The lac repressor binds to the lac operator to inhibit transcription in E. coli. This inhibition can be relieved by adding lactose or isopropyl-β-D-thiogalactopyranoside (IPTG).
    268..295     -  terminator     rrnB T2 terminator: transcription terminator T2 from the E. coli rrnB gene
    427..470     +  terminator     rrnB T1 terminator: Escherichia coli rrnB; transcription terminator T1 from the E. coli rrnB gene
    517..553     -  CDS            lacZα (fragment): LacZα fragment of β-galactosidase; lacZ fragment
    592..677     +  protein_bind   attL1 (fragment): mutant version of attL; recombination site for the Gateway® LR reaction LR Clonase™
    668..688     +  protein_bind   attB4: mutant version of attB; core recombination site for the Gateway® BP reaction BP Clonase™
   1919..2042    +  protein_bind   attR1: mutant version of attR; recombination site for the Gateway® LR reaction LR Clonase™
   2115..2133    -  promoter       T7 promoter: promoter for bacteriophage T7 RNA polymerase
   2267..3076    +  CDS            KanR: aminoglycoside phosphotransferase; aph(3')-Ia; confers resistance to kanamycin in bacteria or G418 (Geneticin®) in eukaryotes
   3223..3811    +  rep_origin     ori: high-copy-number ColE1/pMB1/pBR322/pUC origin of replication
>Addgene plasmid #159889 | pSEM223 - [4-1] - Promoter - Pmlc-2(no_start) | addgene full sequence | sequence record 319315 | Addgene NGS Result
CTTTCCTGCGTTATCCCCTGATTCTGTGGATAACCGTATTACCGCCTTTGAGTGAGCTGATACCGCTCGC
CGCAGCCGAACGACCGAGCGCAGCGAGTCAGTGAGCGAGGAAGCGGAAGAGCGCCCAATACGCAAACCGC
CTCTCCCCGCGCGTTGGCCGATTCATTAATGCAGCTGGCACGACAGGTTTCCCGACTGGAAAGCGGGCAG
TGAGCGCAACGCAATTAATACGCGTACCGCTAGCCAGGAAGAGTTTGTAGAAACGCAAAAAGGCCATCCG
TCAGGATGGCCTTCTGCTTAGTTTGATGCCTGGCAGTTTATGGCGGGCGTCCTGCCCGCCACCCTCCGGG
CCGTTGCTTCACAACGTTCAAATCCGCTCCCGGCGGATTTGTCCTACTCAGGAGAGCGTTCACCGACAAA
CAACAGATAAAACGAAAGGCCCAGTCTTCCGACTGAGCCTTTCGTTTTATTTGATGCCTGGCAGTTCCCT
ACTCTCGCGTTAACGCTAGCATGGATGTTTTCCCAGTCACGACGTTGTAAAACGACGGCCAGTCTTAAGC
TCGGGCCCGAGTTAACGCTACCATGGAGCTCCAAATAATGATTTTATTTTGACTGATAGTGACCTGTTCG
TTGCAACAAATTGATAAGCAATGCTTTTTTATAATGCCAACTTTGTATAGAAAAGTTGTCACAAGTTCAG
ATTAGCTGTCGCCTCTAAAAATCAATTGTTGAACAATGTCTTCTTCAATTTTTTGATAATCAGCAAGCAC
AACTACTAGAAACAAAATATACAATTTTAAAGTTGGCAAAGAAACATTGGATACAATTTTCCAGTCGCTT
GGCATTTTTGTTGAACATAATTTCAATTTTTCGAAAAATTTATGTTTTGTAATGTTTTATTTTGATTTCC
ATACTTATGAAGTAGTAAAGATTTCTACTGGGCTCATGAGATACAAAACAATCTGAACATTCAATTTTTT
ATCTTCGGAAAAGTTCTTGCTAGAAAAACAATAAAAACCACTTATAAACATTCCTTTCAATTGTTCTCTT
TTTACGAACTTGTTAATTTGTCTTCAGCCATTAGAAACAATATTCGATGTTACATGTTTTCATTCAACAT
TCAAAGTTATATTCTTTCTAATTCCTATTTTGTGTTAATGGGCCACCCTCAGTGCAACTCTGATCATTCA
TCTCCCAAAAATCCCTAGATTCCCTGCTCTCCACCCTCGCTTTTCTGCGCGCAGCAAAAAGCCTACCACC
TTAACTTTTACCTGCTTTTGAGAGAGATGTACTTGAGAAAATATTCGAAGCCAAACAGTTGGCTTTTCCA
AAAATTCTCTCCCCCATGCGTTGCCGCAACTCTGTAGATATTTGCGTTTGTCGTTTCTTCACAAACAGAT
ATTGCGTATATCTTCCCGGCCGTGTGAGGGTGATCAGAAAGTCTGAGATCCCCAAAGAGAGCACAGACAC
GGCGCACGGATCACGGGCACTGCTCTTTCTAGCGCTCTTTGTGTCGAGCTTCTGCTTGGGACACATTATC
TCTGCTGGCAAAACTGATCGCTGCCCGCTGTGTTACACTCTATCTCAAACGGCATCCCGGGAATCTGCCA
CCCTCCACCAATTGCCTACTAACTTTGCCCGCCGTGGAGAGAGCACCTCCTCTCGGTCTCTTTTCGTATC
ACATTCCTCCCATCCAGCTACTCCTCCTTCCCATACGCCTACCAACCAACCATTATTATCTCAATGCTCT
CGACAAGATCGGGACTTGGAAAAGGCTTCTTCTTCATACTTTTCATGGGTGCATTTTTAATTTTAATTTG
TTCGTTTCCCAAGCAATTTACTTCTATCATTGTTTCGACAATTTTGTGTGCTACCTGTAAACAAATAACT
GAGTTTCAGGTAGAGAACCTTTTCCAACCAAGTTTGTACAAAAAAGTTGAACGAGAAACGTAAAATGATA
TAAATATCAATATATTAAATTAGATTTTGCATAAAAAACAGACTACATAATACTGTAAAACACAACATAT
GCAGTCACTATGAACCAACTACTTAGATGGTATTAGTGACCTGTAGAATTCGAGCTCTAGAGCTGCAGGG
CGGCCGCGATATCCCCTATAGTGAGTCGTATTACATGGTCATAGCTGTTTCCTGGCAGCTCTGGCCCGTG
TCTCAAAATCTCTGATGTTACATTGCACAAGATAAAAATATATCATCATGAACAATAAAACTGTCTGCTT
ACATAAACAGTAATACAAGGGGTGTTATGAGCCATATTCAACGGGAAACGTCGAGGCCGCGATTAAATTC
CAACATGGATGCTGATTTATATGGGTATAAATGGGCTCGCGATAATGTCGGGCAATCAGGTGCGACAATC
TATCGCTTGTATGGGAAGCCCGATGCGCCAGAGTTGTTTCTGAAACATGGCAAAGGTAGCGTTGCCAATG
ATGTTACAGATGAGATGGTCAGACTAAACTGGCTGACGGAATTTATGCCTCTTCCGACCATCAAGCATTT
TATCCGTACTCCTGATGATGCATGGTTACTCACCACTGCGATCCCCGGAAAAACAGCATTCCAGGTATTA
GAAGAATATCCTGATTCAGGTGAAAATATTGTTGATGCGCTGGCAGTGTTCCTGCGCCGGTTGCATTCGA
TTCCTGTTTGTAATTGTCCTTTTAACAGCGATCGCGTATTTCGCCTCGCTCAGGCGCAATCACGAATGAA
TAACGGTTTGGTTGATGCGAGTGATTTTGATGACGAGCGTAATGGCTGGCCTGTTGAACAAGTCTGGAAA
GAAATGCATAAACTTTTGCCATTCTCACCGGATTCAGTCGTCACTCATGGTGATTTCTCACTTGATAACC
TTATTTTTGACGAGGGGAAATTAATAGGTTGTATTGATGTTGGACGAGTCGGAATCGCAGACCGATACCA
GGATCTTGCCATCCTATGGAACTGCCTCGGTGAGTTTTCTCCTTCATTACAGAAACGGCTTTTTCAAAAA
TATGGTATTGATAATCCTGATATGAATAAATTGCAGTTTCATTTGATGCTCGATGAGTTTTTCTAATCAG
AATTGGTTAATTGGTTGTAACACTGGCAGAGCATTACGCTGACTTGACGGGACGGCGCAAGCTCATGACC
AAAATCCCTTAACGTGAGTTACGCGTCGTTCCACTGAGCGTCAGACCCCGTAGAAAAGATCAAAGGATCT
TCTTGAGATCCTTTTTTTCTGCGCGTAATCTGCTGCTTGCAAACAAAAAAACCACCGCTACCAGCGGTGG
TTTGTTTGCCGGATCAAGAGCTACCAACTCTTTTTCCGAAGGTAACTGGCTTCAGCAGAGCGCAGATACC
AAATACTGTTCTTCTAGTGTAGCCGTAGTTAGGCCACCACTTCAAGAACTCTGTAGCACCGCCTACATAC
CTCGCTCTGCTAATCCTGTTACCAGTGGCTGCTGCCAGTGGCGATAAGTCGTGTCTTACCGGGTTGGACT
CAAGACGATAGTTACCGGATAAGGCGCAGCGGTCGGGCTGAACGGGGGGTTCGTGCACACAGCCCAGCTT
GGAGCGAACGACCTACACCGAACTGAGATACCTACAGCGTGAGCTATGAGAAAGCGCCACGCTTCCCGAA
GGGAGAAAGGCGGACAGGTATCCGGTAAGCGGCAGGGTCGGAACAGGAGAGCGCACGAGGGAGCTTCCAG
GGGGAAACGCCTGGTATCTTTATAGTCCTGTCGGGTTTCGCCACCTCTGACTTGAGCGTCGATTTTTGTG
ATGCTCGTCAGGGGGGCGGAGCCTATGGAAAAACGCCAGCAACGCGGCCTTTTTACGGTTCCTGGCCTTT
TGCTGGCCTTTTGCTCACATGTT
